>Addgene plasmid #184745 | TTR C10S S85C A81T | addgene full sequence | sequence record 370137 | Addgene NGS Result
ATCCGGATATAGTTCCTCCTTTCAGCAAAAAACCCCTCAAGACCCGTTTAGAGGCCCCAAGGGGTTATGC
TAGTTATTGCTCAGCGGTGGCAGCAGCCAACTCAGCTTCCTTTCGGGCTTTGTAGCAGCCGGATCTCATT
CCTTGGGATTGGTGACGACAGCCGTGGTGGAATAGGAGTAGGGGCTCAGCAGGGCGGCAATGGTGTAGCG
GCGGGGGCCGGAGTCGTTGGCTGTGAATACCACCTCTGCATGCTCATGGAATGGGCAGATGCCAAGTGTC
TTCCAGTAAGATTTGGTGTCTATTTCCACTTTGTATATCCCTTCTACAAATTCCTCCTCAGTTGTGAGCC
CATGCAGCTCTCCAGACTCACTGGTTTTCCCAGAGGCAAATGGCTCCCAGGTGTCATCAGCAGCCTTTCT
GAACACATGCACGGCCACATTGATGGCAGGACTGCCTCGGACAGCATCTAGAACTTTGACCATCAGAGGA
CTCTTGGATTCACCGGTGCCCGTAGGACCCATATGTATATCTCCTTCTTAAAGTTAAACAAAATTATTTC
TAGAGGGGAATTGTTATCCGCTCACAATTCCCCTATAGTGAGTCGTATTAATTTCGCGGGATCGAGATCG
ATCTCGATCCTCTACGCCGGACGCATCGTGGCCGGCATCACCGGCGCCACAGGTGCGGTTGCTGGCGCCT
ATATCGCCGACATCACCGATGGGGAAGATCGGGCTCGCCACTTCGGGCTCATGAGCGCTTGTTTCGGCGT
GGGTATGGTGGCAGGCCCCGTGGCCGGGGGACTGTTGGGCGCCATCTCCTTGCATGCACCATTCCTTGCG
GCGGCGGTGCTCAACGGCCTCAACCTACTACTGGGCTGCTTCCTAATGCAGGAGTCGCATAAGGGAGAGC
GTCGAGATCCCGGACACCATCGAATGGCGCAAAACCTTTCGCGGTATGGCATGATAGCGCCCGGAAGAGA
GTCAATTCAGGGTGGTGAATGTGAAACCAGTAACGTTATACGATGTCGCAGAGTATGCCGGTGTCTCTTA
TCAGACCGTTTCCCGCGTGGTGAACCAGGCCAGCCACGTTTCTGCGAAAACGCGGGAAAAAGTGGAAGCG
GCGATGGCGGAGCTGAATTACATTCCCAACCGCGTGGCACAACAACTGGCGGGCAAACAGTCGTTGCTGA
TTGGCGTTGCCACCTCCAGTCTGGCCCTGCACGCGCCGTCGCAAATTGTCGCGGCGATTAAATCTCGCGC
CGATCAACTGGGTGCCAGCGTGGTGGTGTCGATGGTAGAACGAAGCGGCGTCGAAGCCTGTAAAGCGGCG
GTGCACAATCTTCTCGCGCAACGCGTCAGTGGGCTGATCATTAACTATCCGCTGGATGACCAGGATGCCA
TTGCTGTGGAAGCTGCCTGCACTAATGTTCCGGCGTTATTTCTTGATGTCTCTGACCAGACACCCATCAA
CAGTATTATTTTCTCCCATGAAGACGGTACGCGACTGGGCGTGGAGCATCTGGTCGCATTGGGTCACCAG
CAAATCGCGCTGTTAGCGGGCCCATTAAGTTCTGTCTCGGCGCGTCTGCGTCTGGCTGGCTGGCATAAAT
ATCTCACTCGCAATCAAATTCAGCCGATAGCGGAACGGGAAGGCGACTGGAGTGCCATGTCCGGTTTTCA
ACAAACCATGCAAATGCTGAATGAGGGCATCGTTCCCACTGCGATGCTGGTTGCCAACGATCAGATGGCG
CTGGGCGCAATGCGCGCCATTACCGAGTCCGGGCTGCGCGTTGGTGCGGACATCTCGGTAGTGGGATACG
ACGATACCGAAGACAGCTCATGTTATATCCCGCCGTTAACCACCATCAAACAGGATTTTCGCCTGCTGGG
GCAAACCAGCGTGGACCGCTTGCTGCAACTCTCTCAGGGCCAGGCGGTGAAGGGCAATCAGCTGTTGCCC
GTCTCACTGGTGAAAAGAAAAACCACCCTGGCGCCCAATACGCAAACCGCCTCTCCCCGCGCGTTGGCCG
ATTCATTAATGCAGCTGGCACGACAGGTTTCCCGACTGGAAAGCGGGCAGTGAGCGCAACGCAATTAATG
TAAGTTAGCTCACTCATTAGGCACCGGGATCTCGACCGATGCCCTTGAGAGCCTTCAACCCAGTCAGCTC
CTTCCGGTGGGCGCGGGGCATGACTATCGTCGCCGCACTTATGACTGTCTTCTTTATCATGCAACTCGTA
GGACAGGTGCCGGCAGCGCTCTGGGTCATTTTCGGCGAGGACCGCTTTCGCTGGAGCGCGACGATGATCG
GCCTGTCGCTTGCGGTATTCGGAATCTTGCACGCCCTCGCTCAAGCCTTCGTCACTGGTCCCGCCACCAA
ACGTTTCGGCGAGAAGCAGGCCATTATCGCCGGCATGGCGGCCCCACGGGTGCGCATGATCGTGCTCCTG
TCGTTGAGGACCCGGCTAGGCTGGCGGGGTTGCCTTACTGGTTAGCAGAATGAATCACCGATACGCGAGC
GAACGTGAAGCGACTGCTGCTGCAAAACGTCTGCGACCTGAGCAACAACATGAATGGTCTTCGGTTTCCG
TGTTTCGTAAAGTCTGGAAACGCGGAAGTCAGCGCCCTGCACCATTATGTTCCGGATCTGCATCGCAGGA
TGCTGCTGGCTACCCTGTGGAACACCTACATCTGTATTAACGAAGCGCTGGCATTGACCCTGAGTGATTT
TTCTCTGGTCCCGCCGCATCCATACCGCCAGTTGTTTACCCTCACAACGTTCCAGTAACCGGGCATGTTC
ATCATCAGTAACCCGTATCGTGAGCATCCTCTCTCGTTTCATCGGTATCATTACCCCCATGAACAGAAAT
CCCCCTTACACGGAGGCATCAGTGACCAAACAGGAAAAAACCGCCCTTAACATGGCCCGCTTTATCAGAA
GCCAGACATTAACGCTTCTGGAGAAACTCAACGAGCTGGACGCGGATGAACAGGCAGACATCTGTGAATC
GCTTCACGACCACGCTGATGAGCTTTACCGCAGCTGCCTCGCGCGTTTCGGTGATGACGGTGAAAACCTC
TGACACATGCAGCTCCCGGAGACGGTCACAGCTTGTCTGTAAGCGGATGCCGGGAGCAGACAAGCCCGTC
AGGGCGCGTCAGCGGGTGTTGGCGGGTGTCGGGGCGCAGCCATGACCCAGTCACGTAGCGATAGCGGAGT
GTATACTGGCTTAACTATGCGGCATCAGAGCAGATTGTACTGAGAGTGCACCATTGCGGTGTGAAATACC
GCACAGATGCGTAAGGAGAAAATACCGCATCAGGCGCTCTTCCGCTTCCTCGCTCACTGACTCGCTGCGC
TCGGTCGTTCGGCTGCGGCGAGCGGTATCAGCTCACTCAAAGGCGGTAATACGGTTATCCACAGAATCAG
GGGATAACGCAGGAAAGAACATGTGAGCAAAAGGCCAGCAAAAGGCCAGGAACCGTAAAAAGGCCGCGTT
GCTGGCGTTTTTCCATAGGCTCCGCCCCCCTGACGAGCATCACAAAAATCGACGCTCAAGTCAGAGGTGG
CGAAACCCGACAGGACTATAAAGATACCAGGCGTTTCCCCCTGGAAGCTCCCTCGTGCGCTCTCCTGTTC
CGACCCTGCCGCTTACCGGATACCTGTCCGCCTTTCTCCCTTCGGGAAGCGTGGCGCTTTCTCATAGCTC
ACGCTGTAGGTATCTCAGTTCGGTGTAGGTCGTTCGCTCCAAGCTGGGCTGTGTGCACGAACCCCCCGTT
CAGCCCGACCGCTGCGCCTTATCCGGTAACTATCGTCTTGAGTCCAACCCGGTAAGACACGACTTATCGC
CACTGGCAGCAGCCACTGGTAACAGGATTAGCAGAGCGAGGTATGTAGGCGGTGCTACAGAGTTCTTGAA
GTGGTGGCCTAACTACGGCTACACTAGAAGGACAGTATTTGGTATCTGCGCTCTGCTGAAGCCAGTTACC
TTCGGAAAAAGAGTTGGTAGCTCTTGATCCGGCAAACAAACCACCGCTGGTAGCGGTGGTTTTTTTGTTT
GCAAGCAGCAGATTACGCGCAGAAAAAAAGGATCTCAAGAAGATCCTTTGATCTTTTCTACGGGGTCTGA
CGCTCAGTGGAACGAAAACTCACGTTAAGGGATTTTGGTCATGAACAATAAAACTGTCTGCTTACATAAA
CAGTAATACAAGGGGTGTTATGAGCCATATTCAACGGGAAACGTCTTGCTCTAGGCCGCGATTAAATTCC
AACATGGATGCTGATTTATATGGGTATAAATGGGCTCGCGATAATGTCGGGCAATCAGGTGCGACAATCT
ATCGATTGTATGGGAAGCCCGATGCGCCAGAGTTGTTTCTGAAACATGGCAAAGGTAGCGTTGCCAATGA
TGTTACAGATGAGATGGTCAGACTAAACTGGCTGACGGAATTTATGCCTCTTCCGACCATCAAGCATTTT
ATCCGTACTCCTGATGATGCATGGTTACTCACCACTGCGATCCCCGGGAAAACAGCATTCCAGGTATTAG
AAGAATATCCTGATTCAGGTGAAAATATTGTTGATGCGCTGGCAGTGTTCCTGCGCCGGTTGCATTCGAT
TCCTGTTTGTAATTGTCCTTTTAACAGCGATCGCGTATTTCGTCTCGCTCAGGCGCAATCACGAATGAAT
AACGGTTTGGTTGATGCGAGTGATTTTGATGACGAGCGTAATGGCTGGCCTGTTGAACAAGTCTGGAAAG
AAATGCATAAACTTTTGCCATTCTCACCGGATTCAGTCGTCACTCATGGTGATTTCTCACTTGATAACCT
TATTTTTGACGAGGGGAAATTAATAGGTTGTATTGATGTTGGACGAGTCGGAATCGCAGACCGATACCAG
GATCTTGCCATCCTATGGAACTGCCTCGGTGAGTTTTCTCCTTCATTACAGAAACGGCTTTTTCAAAAAT
ATGGTATTGATAATCCTGATATGAATAAATTGCAGTTTCATTTGATGCTCGATGAGTTTTTCTAAGAATT
AATTCATGAGCGGATACATATTTGAATGTATTTAGAAAAATAAACAAATAGGGGTTCCGCGCACATTTCC
CCGAAAAGTGCCACCTAAATTGTAAGCGTTAATATTTTGTTAAAATTCGCGTTAAATTTTTGTTAAATCA
GCTCATTTTTTAACCAATAGGCCAAAATCGGCAAAATCCCTTATAAATCAAAAGAATAGACCGAGATAGG
GT
[37 nt withheld, positions 5253-5289]
AAAGAACGTGGACTCCAACGTCAAAGG
[49 nt withheld, positions 5317-5365]
T
[91 nt withheld, positions 5367-5457]
G
[124 nt withheld, positions 5459-5582]
CCCATTCGCCA
Features (pLannotate 1.2.2; 18 found; start..end, strand, type, name):
     26..73      -  terminator     T7 terminator: transcription terminator for bacteriophage T7 RNA polymerase
     81..123     -  CDS            SET1 (fragment): solubility-enhancement tag derived from T7 phage gene 10B
    139..519     -  CDS            TTR (fragment): TTHY_HUMAN - Also known as PALB. Experimental evidence at protein level: Swiss-Prot protein existence level 1. Thyroid hormone-binding protein. Probably transports thyroxine from the bloodstream to the brain. From Homo sapiens (Human).
    530..552     -  RBS            RBS: efficient ribosome binding site from bacteriophage T7 gene 10 (Olins and Rangwala, 1989)
    567..591     -  protein_bind   lac operator: The lac repressor binds to the lac operator to inhibit transcription in E. coli. This inhibition can be relieved by adding lactose or isopropyl-β-D-thiogalactopyranoside (IPTG). lac repressor encoded by lacI
    592..610     -  promoter       T7 promoter: promoter for bacteriophage T7 RNA polymerase
    636..915     +  CDS            TcR (fragment): tetracycline efflux protein; tet; confers resistance to tetracycline
    923..1000    +  promoter       lacI promoter: lacI
   1001..2083    +  CDS            lacI: lac repressor; lacI; The lac repressor binds to the lac operator to inhibit transcription in E. coli. This inhibition can be relieved by adding lactose or isopropyl-β-D-thiogalactopyranoside (IPTG).
   2096..2117    +  protein_bind   CAP binding site: CAP binding activates transcription in the presence of cAMP. E. coli catabolite activator protein
   2132..2423    +  CDS            TcR (fragment): tetracycline efflux protein; tet; confers resistance to tetracycline
   2495..2875    -  CDS            YPB1_ECOLX: Protein predicted: Swiss-Prot protein existence level 4. From Escherichia coli.
   2892..3083    +  CDS            rop: Rop protein, which maintains plasmids at low copy number; rop
   3185..3324    +  misc_feature   bom: basis of mobility region from pBR322
   3510..4098    -  rep_origin     ori: high-copy-number ColE1/pMB1/pBR322/pUC origin of replication
   4220..5035    +  CDS            KanR: aminoglycoside phosphotransferase; aph(3')-Ia; confers resistance to kanamycin in bacteria or G418 (Geneticin®) in eukaryotes
   5044..5101    -  promoter       AmpR promoter (fragment): bla
   5224..5582    -  rep_origin     f1 ori (sequence partly withheld): f1 bacteriophage origin of replication; arrow indicates direction of (+) strand synthesis
