[The description below was written by a language model from this plasmid's Addgene catalogue record and pLannotate feature annotations shown in this document.]
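Description:
TTR C10S S85C A81T is a bacterial expression plasmid built on the pET29 backbone for producing a triple-mutant form of human transthyretin (TTR), the thyroid hormone-binding transport protein, in E. coli. The roughly 387 bp TTR coding region carries the substitutions C10S, S85C and A81T and was generated by mutagenesis of a wild-type TTR construct obtained from another laboratory. It sits downstream of a T7 promoter with an adjacent lac operator and the efficient T7 gene 10 ribosome binding site, and is followed by a T7 terminator. Because the plasmid also carries lacI under its own promoter, transcription is repressed until IPTG or lactose is added, and expression requires a host that supplies T7 RNA polymerase. A short fragment annotated as a T7 gene 10B-derived solubility tag lies between the TTR sequence and the terminator. The record does not indicate whether it is translated as part of the protein, and no tags are listed in the catalogue fields.

The plasmid is selected with kanamycin through an aminoglycoside phosphotransferase gene and replicates from a pBR322/ColE1-type origin. The rop gene and bom region are also present, consistent with the catalogue's low-copy designation, and an f1 origin is included as well. Short tetracycline-resistance fragments and a partial AmpR promoter appear to be nonfunctional backbone remnants. The sequenced record is 5,593 nt, somewhat shorter than the catalogue's stated total of 5,758 bp. The associated work concerns the thermodynamic stability and aggregation kinetics of transthyretin EF helix and EF loop variants, so this construct is suited to producing recombinant mutant protein for such biophysical studies.
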