Addgene plasmid #184745: TTR C10S S85C A81T
Purpose: bacterial expression of human TTR mutants
Depositing lab: Peter Wright. Depositing organization: Scripps California (The Scripps Research Institute). Publication: Thermodynamic Stability and Aggregation Kinetics of EF Helix and EF Loop Variants of Transthyretin. Ferguson JA, Sun X, Dyson HJ, Wright PE. Biochemistry. 2021 Mar 16;60(10):756-764. doi: 10.1021/acs.biochem.1c00073. Epub 2021 Mar 1. PubMed 33645214.
Backbone
  Vector backbone: pet29
  Backbone manufacturer: emdmillipore
  Backbone size w/o insert (bp): 5371
  Total vector size (bp): 5758
  Vector type: Bacterial Expression
Growth in bacteria
  Bacterial resistance: Kanamycin, 50 μg/mL
  Growth temperature: 37°C
  Growth strain: DH5alpha
  Copy number: Low Copy
Gene/Insert
  Gene/Insert name: TTR
  Species: H. sapiens (human)
  Insert size (bp): 387
  Mutation: C10S, S85C, A81T
  Entrez Gene: TTR (a.k.a. ATTR, CTS, CTS1, HEL111, HsT2651, PALB, TBPA, TTN)
  Promoter: T7
  Cloning method: Ligation Independent Cloning
  Sequencing primers: 5′ T7; 3′ T7
Resource information
  A portion of this plasmid was derived from a plasmid made by: We made mutations on the wild type construct received from the Kelly lab. Description of wild type TTR plasmid generation in supplementary info of this reference : https://pubs.acs.org/doi/abs/10.1021/cb5004477
Terms and licenses: Academic/Nonprofit Terms; Industry Terms: Not Available to Industry
How to cite: TTR C10S S85C A81T was a gift from Peter Wright (Addgene plasmid # 184745 ; http://n2t.net/addgene:184745 ; RRID:Addgene_184745)
