>Addgene plasmid #184745 | TTR C10S S85C A81T | depositor partial sequence | sequence record 358337 | T7 promoter to terminator
AACCGCACCTGTGGCGCCGGTGATGCCGGCCACGATGCGTCCGGCGTAGAGGATCGAGATCGATCTCGAT
CCCGCGAAATTAATACGACTCACTATAGGGGAATTGTGAGCGGATAACAATTCCCCTCTAGAAATAATTT
TGTTTAACTTTAAGAAGGAGATATACATATGGGTCCTACGGGCACCGGTGAATCCAAGAGTCCTCTGATG
GTCAAAGTTCTAGATGCTGTCCGAGGCAGTCCTGCCATCAATGTGGCCGTGCATGTGTTCAGAAAGGCTG
CTGATGACACCTGGGAGCCATTTGCCTCTGGGAAAACCAGTGAGTCTGGAGAGCTGCATGGGCTCACAAC
TGAGGAGGAATTTGTAGAAGGGATATACAAAGTGGAAATAGACACCAAATCTTACTGGAAGACACTTGGC
ATCTGCCCATTCCATGAGCATGCAGAGGTGGTATTCACAGCCAACGACTCCGGCCCCCGCCGCTACACCA
TTGCCGCCCTGCTGAGCCCCTACTCCTATTCCACCACGGCTGTCGTCACCAATCCCAAGGAATGAGATCC
GGCTGCTACAAAGCCCGAAAGGAAGCTGAGTTGGCTGCTGCCACCGCTGAGCAATAACTAGCATAACCCC
